Addgene plasmid #32794: Trip-GFP-hOCLN-ΔC
Depositing lab: Tianyi Wang. Depositing organization: University of Pittsburgh (University, School of Medicine, and Cancer Institute). Publication: The second extracellular loop dictates Occludin-mediated HCV entry. Liu S, Kuo W, Yang W, Liu W, Gibson GA, Dorko K, Watkins SC, Strom SC, Wang T. Virology. 2010 Nov 10;407(1):160-70. Epub 2010 Sep 6. 10.1016/j.virol.2010.08.009 PubMed 20822789.
Backbone
  Vector backbone: pTrip
  Backbone manufacturer: Gungxia Gao
  Vector type: Mammalian Expression, Lentiviral
Growth in bacteria
  Bacterial resistance: Ampicillin, 100 μg/mL
  Growth temperature: 37°C
  Growth strain: Stbl3
  Copy number: Unknown
Gene/Insert
  Gene/Insert name: OCLN
  Species: H. sapiens (human)
  Mutation: Deletion of aa 267-522
  Entrez Gene: OCLN (a.k.a. BLCPMG, PPP1R115, PTORCH1)
  Tag / fusion protein: GFP (N terminal on backbone)
  Cloning method: Restriction Enzyme; 5′ cloning site EcoRV (unknown if destroyed); 3′ cloning site None (unknown if destroyed)
  Sequencing primers: 5′ EGFP-C
Terms and licenses: Academic/Nonprofit Terms; Industry Terms: Not Available to Industry
How to cite: Trip-GFP-hOCLN-ΔC was a gift from Tianyi Wang (Addgene plasmid # 32794 ; http://n2t.net/addgene:32794 ; RRID:Addgene_32794)
