[The description below was written by a language model from this plasmid's Addgene catalogue record.]
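Description:
Trip-GFP-hOCLN-ΔC is a lentiviral mammalian expression plasmid built on the pTrip backbone. It is propagated in bacteria under ampicillin selection, and the record lists a recombination-deficient strain (Stbl3) as the growth host, a common choice for lentiviral plasmids because their repeated LTR sequences can be unstable. The copy number is recorded as unknown. No feature table accompanies the entry, so the promoter driving the insert, the specific viral elements present, and any mammalian selection marker are not stated.

The payload is human occludin (OCLN), a tight-junction membrane protein, carrying a deletion of amino acids 267–522. As the ΔC name indicates, this removes the C-terminal portion of the protein. The truncated coding sequence was inserted by restriction cloning at an EcoRV site, downstream of a GFP that is supplied by the backbone, so the product is an N-terminally GFP-tagged occludin fragment. The fluorescent tag allows expression and subcellular localisation of the mutant to be followed in transfected or transduced cells.

The associated publication concerns occludin-mediated hepatitis C virus entry and the role of the second extracellular loop. This construct therefore appears to belong to a set of occludin variants used to map which regions of the protein are needed for its function as an HCV entry factor. In that context, delivering the C-terminal truncation by lentiviral transduction would test whether the deleted region contributes to viral entry or to correct localisation, although the record itself does not spell out the specific experiments performed with this plasmid.
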