>Addgene plasmid #32794 | Trip-GFP-hOCLN-ΔC | addgene partial sequence | sequence record 39058 | EGFP-C 5'-CATGGTCCTGCTGGAGTTCGTG-3'
GTCAGGGTGGAGGCGATATCTCATCCAGGCCTCTTGAAAGTCCACCTCCTTACAGGCCTGATGAATTCAA
ACCGAATCATTATGCACCAAGCAATGACATATATGGTGGAGAGATGCATGTTCGACCAATGCTCTCTCAG
CCAGCCTACTCTTTTTACCCAGAAGATGAAATTCTTCACTTCTACAAATGGACCTCTCCTCCAGGAGTGA
TTCGGATCCTGTCTATGCTCATTATTGTGATGTGCATTGCCATCTTTGCCTGTGTGGCCTCCACGCTTGC
CTGGGACAGAGGCTATGGAACTTCCCTTTTAGGAGGTAGTGTAGGCTACCCTTATGGAGGAAGTGGCTTT
GGTAGCTACGGAAGTGGCTATGGCTATGGCTATGGTTATGGCTATGGCTACGGAGGCTATACAGACCCAA
GAGCAGCAAAGGGCTTCATGTTGGCCATGGCTGCCTTTTGTTTCATTGCCGCGTTGGTGATCTTTGTTAC
CAGTGTTATAAGATCTGAAATGTCCAGAACAAGAAGATACTACTTAAGTGTGATAATAGTGAGTGCTATC
CTGGGCATCATGGTGTTTATTGCCACAATTGTCTATATAATGGGAGTGAACCCAACTGCTCAGTCTTCTG
GATCTCTATATGGTTCACAAATATATGCCCTCTGCAACCAATTTTATACACCTGCAGCTACTGGACTCTA
CGTGGATCAGTATTTGTATCACTACTGTGTTGTGGATCCCCAGGAGGCCATTGCCATTGTACTGGGGTTC
ATGATTATTG
