>Addgene plasmid #32794 | Trip-GFP-hOCLN-ΔC | addgene partial sequence | sequence record 39062 | hOCLN-F 5'-AGTGCTATCCTGGGCATCAT-3'
AGTGACCCAACTGCTCAGTCTTCTGGATCTCTATATGGTTCACAAATATATGCCCTCTGCAACCAATTTT
ATACACCTGCAGCTACTGGACTCTACGTGGATCAGTATTTGTATCACTACTGTGTTGTGGATCCCCAGGA
GGCCATTGCCATTGTACTGGGGTTCATGATTATTGTGGCTTTTGCTTTAATAATTTTCTTTGCTGTGAAA
TAACTCGAGACCTAGAAAAACATGGAGCAATCACAAGTAGCAATACAGCAGCTACCAATGCTGATTGTGC
CTGGCTAGAAGCACAAGAGGAGGAGGAGGTGGGTTTTCCAGTCACACCTCAGGTACCTTTAAGACCAATG
ACTTACAAGGCAGCTGTAGATCTTAGCCACTTTTTAAAAGAAAAGGGGGGACTGGAAGGGCTAATTCACT
CCCAACGAAGACAAAATCGTCGAGAGATGCTGCATATAAGCAGCTGCTTTTTGCTTGTACTGGGTCTCTC
TGGTTAGACCAGATCTGAGCCTGGGAGCTCTCTGGCTAACTAGGGAACCCACTGCTTAAGCCTCAATAAA
GCTTGCCTTGAGTGCTTCAAGTAGTGTGTGCCCGTCTGTT
